>Addgene plasmid #90413 | MCS Hras FI | addgene full sequence | sequence record 178961 | Addgene NGS Result
TAGTTATTAATAGTAATCAATTACGGGGTCATTAGTTCATAGCCCATATATGGAGTTCCGCGTTACATAA
CTTACGGTAAATGGCCCGCCTGGCTGACCGCCCAACGACCCCCGCCCATTGACGTCAATAATGACGTATG
TTCCCATAGTAACGCCAATAGGGACTTTCCATTGACGTCAATGGGTGGAGTATTTACGGTAAACTGCCCA
CTTGGCAGTACATCAAGTGTATCATATGCCAAGTACGCCCCCTATTGACGTCAATGACGGTAAATGGCCC
GCCTGGCATTATGCCCAGTACATGACCTTATGGGACTTTCCTACTTGGCAGTACATCTACGTATTAGTCA
TCGCTATTACCATGGTGATGCGGTTTTGGCAGTACATCAATGGGCGTGGATAGCGGTTTGACTCACGGGG
ATTTCCAAGTCTCCACCCCATTGACGTCAATGGGAGTTTGTTTTGGCACCAAAATCAACGGGACTTTCCA
AAATGTCGTAACAACTCCGCCCCATTGACGCAAATGGGCGGTAGGCGTGTACGGTGGGAGGTCTATATAA
GCAGAGCTGGTTTAGTGAACCGTCAGATCCGCTAGCGCTACCGGACTCAGATCTCGAGCTCAAGCTTCGA
ATTCATGGGCTGTGTCTGCAGCTCAAACCCTGAAGGAGGAGGAGGGGATCCTATGGTGAGCAAGGGCGAG
GAGCTGTTCACCGGGGTGGTGCCCATCCTGGTCGAGCTGGACGGCGACGTAAACGGCCACAAGTTCAGCG
TGTCCGGCGAGGGCGAGGGCGATGCCACCTACGGCAAGCTGACCCTGAAGCTGATCTGCACCACCGGCAA
GCTGCCCGTGCCCTGGCCCACCCTCGTGACCACCCTGGGCTACGGCCTGCAGTGCTTCGCCCGCTACCCC
GACCACATGAAGCAGCACGACTTCTTCAAGTCCGCCATGCCCGAAGGCTACGTCCAGGAGCGCACCATCT
TCTTCAAGGACGACGGCAACTACAAGACCCGCGCCGAGGTGAAGTTCGAGGGCGACACCCTGGTGAACCG
CATCGAGCTGAAGGGCATCGACTTCAAGGAGGACGGCAACATCCTGGGGCACAAGCTGGAGTACAACTAC
AACAGCCACAACGTCTATATCACCGCCGACAAGCAGAAGAACGGCATCAAGGCCAACTTCAAGATCCGCC
ACAACATCGAGGACGGCGGCGTGCAGCTCGCCGACCACTACCAGCAGAACACCCCCATCGGCGACGGCCC
CGTGCTGCTGCCCGACAACCACTACCTGAGCTACCAGTCCAAACTGAGCAAAGACCCCAACGAGAAGCGC
GATCACATGGTCCTGCTGGAGTTCGTGACCGCCGCCTCCGGAGATAACATGGCCATCATCAAGGAGTTCA
TGCGCTTCAAGGTGCACATGGAGGGCTCCGTGAACGGCCACGAGTTCGAGATCGAGGGCGAGGGCGAGGG
CCGCCCCTACGAGGGCACCCAGACCGCCAAGCTGAAGGTGACCAAGGGTGGCCCCCTGCCCTTCGCCTGG
GACATCCTGTCCCCTCAGTTCATGTACGGCTCCAAGGCCTACGTGAAGCACCCCGCCGACATCCCCGACT
ACTTGAAGCTGTCCTTCCCCGAGGGCTTCAAGTGGGAGCGCGTGATGAACTTCGAGGACGGCGGCGTGGT
GACCGTGACCCAGGACTCCTCCCTGCAGGACGGCGAGTTCATCTACAAGGTGAAGCTGCGCGGCACCAAC
TTCCCCTCCGACGGCCCCGTAATGCAGAAGAAGACCATGGGCTGGGAGGCCTCCTCCGAGCGGATGTACC
CCGAGGACGGCGCCCTGAAGGGCGAGATCAAGCAGAGGCTGAAGCTGAAGGACGGCGGCCACTACGACGC
TGAGGTCAAGACCACCTACAAGGCCAAGAAGCCCGTGCAGCTGCCCGGCGCCTACAACGTCAACATCAAG
TTGGACATCACCTCCCACAACGAGGACTACACCATCGTGGAACAGTACGAACGCGCCGAGGGCCGCCACT
CCACCGGCGGCATGTTCGGCATTGGCTGCATGAGCTGCAAGTGTGTGCTGTCCTGAGCGGCCGCGACTCT
AGATCATAATCAGCCATACCACATTTGTAGAGGTTTTACTTGCTTTAAAAAACCTCCCACACCTCCCCCT
GAACCTGAAACATAAAATGAATGCAATTGTTGTTGTTAACTTGTTTATTGCAGCTTATAATGGTTACAAA
TAAAGCAATAGCATCACAAATTTCACAAATAAAGCATTTTTTTCACTGCATTCTAGTTGTGGTTTGTCCA
AACTCATCAATGTATCTTAAGGCGTAAATTGTAAGCGTTAATATTTTGTTAAAATTCGCGTTAAATTTTT
GTTAAATCAGCTCATTTTTTAACCAATAGGCCGAAATCGGCAAAATCCCTTATAAATCAAAAGAATAGAC
CGAGATAGGGT
[37 nt withheld, positions 2462-2498]
AAAGAACGTGGACTCCAACGTCAAAGG
[49 nt withheld, positions 2526-2574]
T
[91 nt withheld, positions 2576-2666]
G
[124 nt withheld, positions 2668-2791]
CAGGTGGCACTTTTCGGGGAAATGTGCGCGGAACCCCTATTTGTTTATTTTTCTAAATACATTCAAATAT
GTATCCGCTCATGAGACAATAACCCTGATAAATGCTTCAATAATATTGAAAAAGGAAGAGTCCTGAGGCG
GAAAGAACCAGCTGTGGAATGTGTGTCAGTTAGGGTGTGGAAAGTCCCCAGGCTCCCCAGCAGGCAGAAG
TATGCAAAGCATGCATCTCAATTAGTCAGCAACCAGGTGTGGAAAGTCCCCAGGCTCCCCAGCAGGCAGA
AGTATGCAAAGCATGCATCTCAATTAGTCAGCAACCATAGTCCCGCCCCTAACTCCGCCCATCCCGCCCC
TAACTCCGCCCAGTTCCGCCCATTCTCCGCCCCATGGCTGACTAATTTTTTTTATTTATGCAGAGGCCGA
GGCCGCCTCGGCCTCTGAGCTATTCCAGAAGTAGTGAGGAGGCTTTTTTGGAGGCCTAGGCTTTTGCAAA
GATCGATCAAGAGACAGGATGAGGATCGTTTCGCATGATTGAACAAGATGGATTGCACGCAGGTTCTCCG
GCCGCTTGGGTGGAGAGGCTATTCGGCTATGACTGGGCACAACAGACAATCGGCTGCTCTGATGCCGCCG
TGTTCCGGCTGTCAGCGCAGGGGCGCCCGGTTCTTTTTGTCAAGACCGACCTGTCCGGTGCCCTGAATGA
ACTGCAAGACGAGGCAGCGCGGCTATCGTGGCTGGCCACGACGGGCGTTCCTTGCGCAGCTGTGCTCGAC
GTTGTCACTGAAGCGGGAAGGGACTGGCTGCTATTGGGCGAAGTGCCGGGGCAGGATCTCCTGTCATCTC
ACCTTGCTCCTGCCGAGAAAGTATCCATCATGGCTGATGCAATGCGGCGGCTGCATACGCTTGATCCGGC
TACCTGCCCATTCGACCACCAAGCGAAACATCGCATCGAGCGAGCACGTACTCGGATGGAAGCCGGTCTT
GTCGATCAGGATGATCTGGACGAAGAGCATCAGGGGCTCGCGCCAGCCGAACTGTTCGCCAGGCTCAAGG
CGAGCATGCCCGACGGCGAGGATCTCGTCGTGACCCATGGCGATGCCTGCTTGCCGAATATCATGGTGGA
AAATGGCCGCTTTTCTGGATTCATCGACTGTGGCCGGCTGGGTGTGGCGGACCGCTATCAGGACATAGCG
TTGGCTACCCGTGATATTGCTGAAGAGCTTGGCGGCGAATGGGCTGACCGCTTCCTCGTGCTTTACGGTA
TCGCCGCTCCCGATTCGCAGCGCATCGCCTTCTATCGCCTTCTTGACGAGTTCTTCTGAGCGGGACTCTG
GGGTTCGAAATGACCGACCAAGCGACGCCCAACCTGCCATCACGAGATTTCGATTCCACCGCCGCCTTCT
ATGAAAGGTTGGGCTTCGGAATCGTTTTCCGGGACGCCGGCTGGATGATCCTCCAGCGCGGGGATCTCAT
GCTGGAGTTCTTCGCCCACCCTAGGGGGAGGCTAACTGAAACACGGAAGGAGACAATACCGGAAGGAACC
CGCGCTATGACGGCAATAAAAAGACAGAATAAAACGCACGGTGTTGGGTCGTTTGTTCATAAACGCGGGG
TTCGGTCCCAGGGCTGGCACTCTGTCGATACCCCACCGAGACCCCATTGGGGCCAATACGCCCGCGTTTC
TTCCTTTTCCCCACCCCACCCCCCAAGTTCGGGTGAAGGCCCAGGGCTCGCAGCCAACGTCGGGGCGGCA
GGCCCTGCCATAGCCTCAGGTTACTCATATATACTTTAGATTGATTTAAAACTTCATTTTTAATTTAAAA
GGATCTAGGTGAAGATCCTTTTTGATAATCTCATGACCAAAATCCCTTAACGTGAGTTTTCGTTCCACTG
AGCGTCAGACCCCGTAGAAAAGATCAAAGGATCTTCTTGAGATCCTTTTTTTCTGCGCGTAATCTGCTGC
TTGCAAACAAAAAAACCACCGCTACCAGCGGTGGTTTGTTTGCCGGATCAAGAGCTACCAACTCTTTTTC
CGAAGGTAACTGGCTTCAGCAGAGCGCAGATACCAAATACTGTTCTTCTAGTGTAGCCGTAGTTAGGCCA
CCACTTCAAGAACTCTGTAGCACCGCCTACATACCTCGCTCTGCTAATCCTGTTACCAGTGGCTGCTGCC
AGTGGCGATAAGTCGTGTCTTACCGGGTTGGACTCAAGACGATAGTTACCGGATAAGGCGCAGCGGTCGG
GCTGAACGGGGGGTTCGTGCACACAGCCCAGCTTGGAGCGAACGACCTACACCGAACTGAGATACCTACA
GCGTGAGCTATGAGAAAGCGCCACGCTTCCCGAAGGGAGAAAGGCGGACAGGTATCCGGTAAGCGGCAGG
GTCGGAACAGGAGAGCGCACGAGGGAGCTTCCAGGGGGAAACGCCTGGTATCTTTATAGTCCTGTCGGGT
TTCGCCACCTCTGACTTGAGCGTCGATTTTTGTGATGCTCGTCAGGGGGGCGGAGCCTATGGAAAAACGC
CAGCAACGCGGCCTTTTTACGGTTCCTGGCCTTTTGCTGGCCTTTTGCTCACATGTTCTTTCCTGCGTTA
TCCCCTGATTCTGTGGATAACCGTATTACCGCCATGCAT
Features (pLannotate 1.2.2; 16 found; start..end, strand, type, name):
     61..364     +  enhancer       CMV enhancer: human cytomegalovirus immediate early enhancer
    365..568     +  promoter       CMV promoter: human cytomegalovirus (CMV) immediate early promoter
    591..634     +  misc_feature   MCS (fragment): multiple cloning site
    683..1366    +  CDS            mVenus: mVenus is a basic (constitutively fluorescent) yellow fluorescent protein published in 2006, derived from Aequorea victoria. It is reported to be a rapidly-maturing monomer with moderate acid sensitivity.
   1355..2044    +  CDS            mCherry: mCherry is a basic (constitutively fluorescent) red fluorescent protein published in 2004, derived from Discosoma sp.. It is reported to be a very rapidly-maturing monomer with low acid sensitivity.
   2054..2086    +  CDS            H-Ras (fragment): human small GTPase proto-oncoprotein
   2102..2185    +  CDS            large T antigen (fragment): large T antigen from SV40 (simian virus 40)
   2208..2329    +  polyA_signal   SV40 poly(A) signal: SV40 polyadenylation signal
   2363..2791    -  rep_origin     f1 ori (sequence partly withheld): f1 bacteriophage origin of replication; arrow indicates direction of (+) strand synthesis
   2818..2922    +  promoter       AmpR promoter: bla
   2924..3281    +  promoter       SV40 promoter: SV40 enhancer and early promoter
   3316..4110    +  CDS            NeoR/KanR: aminoglycoside phosphotransferase from Tn5; aph(3')-II (or nptII); confers resistance to neomycin, kanamycin, and G418 (Geneticin®)
   4131..4283    +  CDS            ble (fragment): BLE_KLEPN - Experimental evidence at protein level: Swiss-Prot protein existence level 1. Binding protein with a strong affinity to the bleomycin family of antibiotics. Binds to CL990; an antimitotic-antibiotic compound. From Klebsiella pneumoniae.
   4342..4389    +  polyA_signal   HSV TK poly(A) signal: herpes simplex virus thymidine kinase polyadenylation signal (Cole and Stacy, 1985)
   4480..4496    -  polyA_signal   bGH poly(A) signal (fragment): bovine growth hormone polyadenylation signal
   4718..5306    +  rep_origin     ori: high-copy-number ColE1/pMB1/pBR322/pUC origin of replication
