[The description below was written by a language model from this plasmid's Addgene catalogue record and pLannotate feature annotations shown in this document.]
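Description:
MCS Hras FI is a 5,420 bp mammalian expression plasmid that encodes a membrane-tethered FRET pair, deposited as a control for the MCS+ membrane charge sensor. The catalogue lists the backbone as pcDNA 3. However, the annotated layout (dual AmpR/SV40 promoters driving a Tn5 NeoR/KanR gene, an HSV TK polyadenylation signal, and kanamycin rather than ampicillin selection) is more typical of a Clontech-style fluorescent protein vector, so the backbone attribution should be treated with some caution. The plasmid replicates in E. coli at high copy from a ColE1/pUC-type origin and also carries an f1 origin. The single NeoR/KanR cassette confers kanamycin resistance in bacteria and can support G418 selection in mammalian cells through the SV40 early promoter.

The payload is driven by the CMV immediate early enhancer and promoter and terminated by an SV40 poly(A) signal. According to the insert name, the open reading frame begins with Lck10, the N-terminal acylation motif of Lck. The feature table does not annotate this segment, though an unannotated gap sits upstream of mVenus. mVenus follows, fused directly to mCherry, and the frame ends with a short C-terminal fragment of human H-Ras, which supplies a lipidation-based membrane-targeting signal. Small large T antigen, ble and bGH poly(A) fragments are also annotated and are probably vector remnants.

Because both ends of the donor–acceptor pair are anchored to the plasma membrane by hydrophobic lipid interactions rather than by an electrostatic, charge-sensitive element, the construct serves as a reference in live-cell FRET measurements of membrane charge.
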