Addgene plasmid #90413: MCS Hras FI
Purpose: A control of MCS+ that associated with cell plasma membrane by two hydrophobic interaction at N and C terminus of the FRET pair.
Depositing lab: Katharina Gaus. Depositing organization: University of New South Wales. Publication: A FRET sensor enables quantitative measurements of membrane charges in live cells. Ma Y, Yamamoto Y, Nicovich PR, Goyette J, Rossy J, Gooding JJ, Gaus K. Nat Biotechnol. 2017 Mar 13. doi: 10.1038/nbt.3828. PubMed 28288102.
Backbone
  Vector backbone: pcDNA 3
  Total vector size (bp): 5420
  Vector type: Mammalian Expression
Growth in bacteria
  Bacterial resistance: Kanamycin, 50 μg/mL
  Growth temperature: 37°C
  Growth strain: DH5alpha
  Copy number: High Copy
Gene/Insert
  Gene/Insert name: Lck10+ Venus+mcherry + H-ras C terminus
Terms and licenses: Academic/Nonprofit Terms; Industry Terms: Not Available to Industry
How to cite: MCS Hras FI was a gift from Katharina Gaus (Addgene plasmid # 90413 ; http://n2t.net/addgene:90413 ; RRID:Addgene_90413)
